>Addgene plasmid #224531 | p3E-V5-mTagBFP2 (JDW 871) | addgene full sequence | sequence record 446894 | Addgene NGS Result
CTTTCCTGCGTTATCCCCTGATTCTGTGGATAACCGTATTACCGCCTTTGAGTGAGCTGATACCGCTCGC
CGCAGCCGAACGACCGAGCGCAGCGAGTCAGTGAGCGAGGAAGCGGAAGAGCGCCCAATACGCAAACCGC
CTCTCCCCGCGCGTTGGCCGATTCATTAATGCAGCTGGCACGACAGGTTTCCCGACTGGAAAGCGGGCAG
TGAGCGCAACGCAATTAATACGCGTACCGCTAGCCAGGAAGAGTTTGTAGAAACGCAAAAAGGCCATCCG
TCAGGATGGCCTTCTGCTTAGTTTGATGCCTGGCAGTTTATGGCGGGCGTCCTGCCCGCCACCCTCCGGG
CCGTTGCTTCACAACGTTCAAATCCGCTCCCGGCGGATTTGTCCTACTCAGGAGAGCGTTCACCGACAAA
CAACAGATAAAACGAAAGGCCCAGTCTTCCGACTGAGCCTTTCGTTTTATTTGATGCCTGGCAGTTCCCT
ACTCTCGCGTTAACGCTAGCATGGATGTTTTCCCAGTCACGACGTTGTAAAACGACGGCCAGTCTTAAGC
TCGGGCCCTGCAGCTCTAGAGCTCGAATTCTACAGGTCACTAATACCATCTAAGTAGTTGGTTCATAGTG
ACTGCATATGTTGTGTTTTACAGTATTATGTAGTCTGTTTTTTATGCAAAATCTAATTTAATATATTGAT
ATTTATATCATTTTACGTTTCTCGTTCAACTTTCTTGTACAAAGTGGGATCCACTAGTGCTAGCGCCACC
ATGGGTAAGCCTATCCCTAACCCTCTCCTCGGTCTCGATTCTACGGGTGGTGCTGGTGGTATGGTGTCTA
AGGGCGAAGAGCTGATTAAGGAGAACATGCACATGAAGCTGTACATGGAGGGCACCGTGGACAACCATCA
CTTCAAGTGCACATCCGAGGGCGAAGGCAAGCCCTACGAGGGCACCCAGACCATGAGAATCAAGGTGGTC
GAGGGCGGCCCTCTCCCCTTCGCCTTCGACATCCTGGCTACTAGCTTCCTCTACGGCAGCAAGACCTTCA
TCAACCACACCCAGGGCATCCCCGACTTCTTCAAGCAGTCCTTCCCTGAGGGCTTCACATGGGAGAGAGT
CACCACATACGAAGACGGGGGCGTGCTGACCGCTACCCAGGACACCAGCCTCCAGGACGGCTGCCTCATC
TACAACGTCAAGATCAGAGGGGTGAACTTCACATCCAACGGCCCTGTGATGCAGAAGAAAACACTCGGCT
GGGAGGCCTTCACCGAGACGCTGTACCCCGCTGACGGCGGCCTGGAAGGCAGAAACGACATGGCCCTGAA
GCTCGTGGGCGGGAGCCATCTGATCGCAAACGCCAAGACCACATATAGATCCAAGAAACCCGCTAAGAAC
CTCAAGATGCCTGGCGTCTACTATGTGGACTACAGACTGGAAAGAATCAAGGAGGCCAACAACGAGACCT
ACGTCGAGCAGCACGAGGTGGCAGTGGCCAGATACTGCGACCTCCCTAGCAAACTGGGGCACAAGCTTAA
TTAAGGCGCGCCACGCGTGAATTCGATATCAAGCTTCGAATTCTGCAGTCTAGAACTATAGTGAGTCGTA
TTACGTAGATCCAGACATGATAAGATACATTGATGAGTTTGGACAAACCACAACTAGAATGCAGTGAAAA
AAATGCTTTATTTGTGAAATTTGTGATGCTATTGCTTTATTTGTAACCATTATAAGCTGCAATAAACAAG
TTAACAACAACAATTGCATTCATTTTATGTTTCAGGTTCAGGGGGAGGTGTGGGAGGTTTTTTACAACTT
TATTATACAAAGTTGGCATTATAAAAAAGCATTGCTTATCAATTTGTTGCAACGAACAGGTCACTATCAG
TCAAAATAAAATCATTATTTGGAGCTCCATGGTAGCGTTAACGCGGCCGCGATATCCCCTATAGTGAGTC
GTATTACATGGTCATAGCTGTTTCCTGGCAGCTCTGGCCCGTGTCTCAAAATCTCTGATGTTACATTGCA
CAAGATAAAAATATATCATCATGAACAATAAAACTGTCTGCTTACATAAACAGTAATACAAGGGGTGTTA
TGAGCCATATTCAACGGGAAACGTCGAGGCCGCGATTAAATTCCAACATGGATGCTGATTTATATGGGTA
TAAATGGGCTCGCGATAATGTCGGGCAATCAGGTGCGACAATCTATCGCTTGTATGGGAAGCCCGATGCG
CCAGAGTTGTTTCTGAAACATGGCAAAGGTAGCGTTGCCAATGATGTTACAGATGAGATGGTCAGACTAA
ACTGGCTGACGGAATTTATGCCTCTTCCGACCATCAAGCATTTTATCCGTACTCCTGATGATGCATGGTT
ACTCACCACTGCGATCCCCGGAAAAACAGCATTCCAGGTATTAGAAGAATATCCTGATTCAGGTGAAAAT
ATTGTTGATGCGCTGGCAGTGTTCCTGCGCCGGTTGCATTCGATTCCTGTTTGTAATTGTCCTTTTAACA
GCGATCGCGTATTTCGTCTCGCTCAGGCGCAATCACGAATGAATAACGGTTTGGTTGATGCGAGTGATTT
TGATGACGAGCGTAATGGCTGGCCTGTTGAACAAGTCTGGAAAGAAATGCATAAACTTTTGCCATTCTCA
CCGGATTCAGTCGTCACTCATGGTGATTTCTCACTTGATAACCTTATTTTTGACGAGGGGAAATTAATAG
GTTGTATTGATGTTGGACGAGTCGGAATCGCAGACCGATACCAGGATCTTGCCATCCTATGGAACTGCCT
CGGTGAGTTTTCTCCTTCATTACAGAAACGGCTTTTTCAAAAATATGGTATTGATAATCCTGATATGAAT
AAATTGCAGTTTCATTTGATGCTCGATGAGTTTTTCTAATCAGAATTGGTTAATTGGTTGTAACACTGGC
AGAGCATTACGCTGACTTGACGGGACGGCGCAAGCTCATGACCAAAATCCCTTAACGTGAGTTACGCGTC
GTTCCACTGAGCGTCAGACCCCGTAGAAAAGATCAAAGGATCTTCTTGAGATCCTTTTTTTCTGCGCGTA
ATCTGCTGCTTGCAAACAAAAAAACCACCGCTACCAGCGGTGGTTTGTTTGCCGGATCAAGAGCTACCAA
CTCTTTTTCCGAAGGTAACTGGCTTCAGCAGAGCGCAGATACCAAATACTGTTCTTCTAGTGTAGCCGTA
GTTAGGCCACCACTTCAAGAACTCTGTAGCACCGCCTACATACCTCGCTCTGCTAATCCTGTTACCAGTG
GCTGCTGCCAGTGGCGATAAGTCGTGTCTTACCGGGTTGGACTCAAGACGATAGTTACCGGATAAGGCGC
AGCGGTCGGGCTGAACGGGGGGTTCGTGCACACAGCCCAGCTTGGAGCGAACGACCTACACCGAACTGAG
ATACCTACAGCGTGAGCTATGAGAAAGCGCCACGCTTCCCGAAGGGAGAAAGGCGGACAGGTATCCGGTA
AGCGGCAGGGTCGGAACAGGAGAGCGCACGAGGGAGCTTCCAGGGGGAAACGCCTGGTATCTTTATAGTC
CTGTCGGGTTTCGCCACCTCTGACTTGAGCGTCGATTTTTGTGATGCTCGTCAGGGGGGCGGAGCCTATG
GAAAAACGCCAGCAACGCGGCCTTTTTACGGTTCCTGGCCTTTTGCTGGCCTTTTGCTCACATGTT
Features (pLannotate 1.2.2; 15 found; start..end, strand, type, name):
    121..213     +  CDS            lacI (fragment): lac repressor; lacI; The lac repressor binds to the lac operator to inhibit transcription in E. coli. This inhibition can be relieved by adding lactose or isopropyl-β-D-thiogalactopyranoside (IPTG).
    268..295     -  terminator     rrnB T2 terminator: transcription terminator T2 from the E. coli rrnB gene
    427..470     +  terminator     rrnB T1 terminator: Escherichia coli rrnB; transcription terminator T1 from the E. coli rrnB gene
    517..553     -  CDS            lacZα (fragment): LacZα fragment of β-galactosidase; lacZ fragment
    624..747     -  protein_bind   attR2: mutant version of attR; recombination site for the Gateway® LR reaction LR Clonase™
    774..815     +  CDS            V5 tag: epitope tag from simian virus 5
    831..1541    +  CDS            mTagBFP2: mTagBFP2 is a basic (constitutively fluorescent) blue fluorescent protein published in 2011, derived from Entacmaea quadricolor. It is reported to be a very rapidly-maturing monomer with very low acid sensitivity.
   1569..1590    +  misc_feature   MCS (fragment): multiple cloning site
   1596..1613    -  promoter       T7 promoter (fragment): promoter for bacteriophage T7 RNA polymerase
   1618..1752    -  polyA_signal   SV40 poly(A) signal: SV40 polyadenylation signal
   1815..1835    -  protein_bind   attB3: mutant version of attB; core recombination site for the Gateway® BP reaction BP Clonase™
   1826..1911    -  protein_bind   attL1 (fragment): mutant version of attL; recombination site for the Gateway® LR reaction LR Clonase™
   1948..1966    -  promoter       T7 promoter: promoter for bacteriophage T7 RNA polymerase
   2100..2909    +  CDS            KanR: aminoglycoside phosphotransferase; aph(3')-Ia; confers resistance to kanamycin in bacteria or G418 (Geneticin®) in eukaryotes
   3056..3644    +  rep_origin     ori: high-copy-number ColE1/pMB1/pBR322/pUC origin of replication
