[The description below was written by a language model from this plasmid's Addgene catalogue record and pLannotate feature annotations shown in this document.]
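Description:
p3E-V5-mTagBFP2 (JDW 871) is a small (about 3.7 kb) Gateway 3' entry clone built on the pDONR P2R-P3 backbone and intended as a building block for multisite Gateway assembly rather than as an expression vector in its own right. It is propagated in standard E. coli cloning strains at high copy from a ColE1/pUC-type origin and selected with kanamycin through an aminoglycoside phosphotransferase (KanR) gene. Backbone remnants typical of pDONR vectors are also annotated, including rrnB T1 and T2 transcription terminators upstream of the recombination cassette, a T7 promoter, and short lacI and lacZα fragments that have no functional role.

The payload is a synthetic open reading frame in which a V5 epitope tag sits immediately upstream of mTagBFP2, a monomeric, rapidly maturing blue fluorescent protein derived from Entacmaea quadricolor. It is followed by a short multiple cloning site remnant and an SV40 polyadenylation signal, which the automated annotation places on the opposite strand to the coding sequence. The cassette is flanked by an attR2 site on one side and, on the other, a site annotated as overlapping attB3 core and attL fragments, consistent with the attL3 site expected in a 3' entry clone. No promoter drives the insert in this plasmid. In an LR reaction with compatible 5' and middle entry clones and a destination vector, the element is placed downstream of the middle-entry insert, where it can serve as a C-terminal V5-mTagBFP2 fusion and supply the polyadenylation signal, although the record does not state the reading frame across the att junction. The plasmid belongs to a modular cloning toolbox for generating constructs used in vertebrate model systems, allowing blue fluorescence and V5 antibody detection.
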