Addgene plasmid #224531: p3E-V5-mTagBFP2 (JDW 871)
Purpose: A Gateway compatible 3' entry clone containing a V5 tagged mTagBFP2
Depositing lab: Joshua Wythe. Depositing organization: University of Virginia. Publication: Multisite Assembly of Gateway Induced Clones (MAGIC): a flexible cloning toolbox with diverse applications in vertebrate model systems. Gillespie W, Zhang Y, Ruiz OE, Cerda J, Ortiz-Guzman J, Turner WD, Largoza G, Sherman M, Mosser LE, Fujimoto E, Chien CB, Kwan KM, Arenkiel BR, Devine WP, Wythe JD. bioRxiv [Preprint]. 2024 Jul 13:2024.07.13.603267. doi: 10.1101/2024.07.13.603267. PubMed 39026881.
Backbone
  Vector backbone: pDONR P2R P3
  Vector type: Gateway cloning
Growth in bacteria
  Bacterial resistance: Kanamycin, 50 μg/mL
  Growth temperature: 37°C
  Growth strain: DH5alpha
  Copy number: High Copy
Gene/Insert
  Gene/Insert name: V5-mTagBFP2
  Species: Synthetic
  Cloning method: Restriction Enzyme; 5′ cloning site unknown (unknown if destroyed)
Terms and licenses: Academic/Nonprofit Terms; Industry Terms: Not Available to Industry
Depositor comments: Please visit https://doi.org/10.1101/2024.07.13.603267 for bioRxiv preprint.
How to cite: p3E-V5-mTagBFP2 (JDW 871) was a gift from Joshua Wythe (Addgene plasmid # 224531 ; http://n2t.net/addgene:224531 ; RRID:Addgene_224531)
